>Addgene plasmid #112713 | pcDNA3.1/TO-myc-BirA*-cCE | addgene full sequence | sequence record 217067 | Addgene NGS Result
CGATGTACGGGCCAGATATACGCGTTGACATTGATTATTGACTAGTTATTAATAGTAATCAATTACGGGG
TCATTAGTTCATAGCCCATATATGGAGTTCCGCGTTACATAACTTACGGTAAATGGCCCGCCTGGCTGAC
CGCCCAACGACCCCCGCCCATTGACGTCAATAATGACGTATGTTCCCATAGTAACGCCAATAGGGACTTT
CCATTGACGTCAATGGGTGGAGTATTTACGGTAAACTGCCCACTTGGCAGTACATCAAGTGTATCATATG
CCAAGTACGCCCCCTATTGACGTCAATGACGGTAAATGGCCCGCCTGGCATTATGCCCAGTACATGACCT
TATGGGACTTTCCTACTTGGCAGTACATCTACGTATTAGTCATCGCTATTACCATGGTGATGCGGTTTTG
GCAGTACATCAATGGGCGTGGATAGCGGTTTGACTCACGGGGATTTCCAAGTCTCCACCCCATTGACGTC
AATGGGAGTTTGTTTTGGCACCAAAATCAACGGGACTTTCCAAAATGTCGTAACAACTCCGCCCCATTGA
CGCAAATGGGCGGTAGGCGTGTACGGTGGGAGGTCTATATAAGCAGAGCTCTCCCTATCAGTGATAGAGA
TCTCCCTATCAGTGATAGAGATCTGGCTAACTAGAGAACCCACTGCTTACTGGCTTATCGAAATTAATAC
GACTCACTATAGGGAGACCCAAGCTGGCTAGCCACCATGGAACAAAAACTCATCTCAGAAGAGGATCTCG
ACAAGGACAACACCGTGCCCCTGAAGCTGATCGCCCTGCTGGCCAACGGCGAGTTCCACTCTGGCGAGCA
GCTGGGAGAGACCCTGGGAATGAGCAGAGCCGCCATCAACAAGCACATCCAGACACTGAGAGACTGGGGA
GTGGACGTGTTCACCGTGCCTGGCAAGGGCTACAGCCTGCCTGAGCCTATCCAGCTGCTGAACGCCAAGC
AGATCCTGGGACAGCTGGATGGCGGAAGCGTGGCCGTGCTGCCTGTGATCGACTCCACCAATCAGTACCT
GCTGGACAGAATCGGAGAGCTGAAGTCCGGCGACGCCTGCATCGCCGAGTACCAGCAGGCTGGCAGAGGA
GGCAGAGGACGGAAGTGGTTCAGCCCATTCGGAGCCAACCTGTACCTGTCCATGTTCTGGAGACTGGAGC
AGGGACCTGCTGCTGCCATCGGACTGAGTCTGGTGATCGGAATCGTGATGGCCGAGGTGCTGAGAAAGCT
GGGAGCCGACAAGGTGAGAGTGAAGTGGCCTAATGACCTGTACCTCCAGGACCGCAAGCTGGCTGGCATC
CTGGTGGAGCTGACAGGCAAGACAGGCGATGCCGCTCAGATCGTGATCGGAGCCGGAATCAACATGGCCA
TGAGAAGAGTGGAGGAGAGCGTGGTGAACCAGGGCTGGATCACCCTGCAGGAGGCTGGCATCAACCTGGA
CCGGAACACCCTGGCCGCCATGCTGATCAGAGAGCTGAGAGCCGCTCTGGAGCTGTTCGAGCAGGAGGGA
CTGGCTCCTTACCTGAGCAGATGGGAGAAGCTGGACAACTTCATCAACAGACCTGTGAAGCTGATCATCG
GCGACAAGGAAATCTTCGGCATCTCCAGAGGAATCGACAAGCAGGGAGCTCTGCTGCTGGAGCAGGACGG
AATCATCAAGCCCTGGATGGGCGGAGAAATCTCCCTGAGAAGCGCAGAGAAGCTCGAGCTTCAGCTACCA
CCGCTTGAGAGACTTACTCTTGATATGGCCATGGAGGCCGCTTACAACAAGATCCCGCCGCGGTGGCTGA
ACTGTCCGCGGCGCGGTCAGCCGGTGGCAGGAAGATTCTTACCTCTGAAGACGATGCTGGGGCCAAGATA
TGATAGTCAAGTTGCTGAAGAAAACCGGTTCCATCCCAGTATGCTCTCAAATTATCTAAAGAGCCTGAAG
GTTAAAATGAGCTTGTTGGTGGATCTGACAAATACTTCAAGGTTCTATGACAGAAATGACATAGAAAAAG
AAGGAATCAAGTATATCAAACTTCAGTGTAAAGGACATGGCGAATGCCCCACCACTGAGAATACTGAGAC
ATTCATTCGCCTGTGTGAGAGGTTTAATGAAAGAAGCCCACCTGAACTTATAGGTGTTCACTGCACCCAT
GGCTTCAACCGCACTGGTTTCCTTATATGTGCCTTTTTGGTGGAAAAAATGGATTGGAGTATTGAAGCAG
CAGTTGCTACATTTGCCCAAGCCAGACCACCAGGAATCTACAAGGGTGATTATTTGAAGGAACTTTTTCG
TCGCTATGGAGATATAGAAGAAGCACCACCACCACCTGTATTGCCAGATTGGTGTTTTGAAGATGAGGAT
GAAGAAGATGAGGATGAAGATGGAAAAAAGGACTCAGAACCAGGGTCAAGTGCATCCTTTAGTAAAAGGA
GAAAAGAGCGGTTAAAACTGGGAGCTATTTTCTTGGAAGGCATAACTGTTAAAGGTGTAACTCAAGTAAC
AACTCAACCCAAGTTAGGAGAGGTGCAGCAGAAATGTCATCAGTTCTGTGGCTGGGAAGGGTCTGGGTTC
CCTGGAGCACAGCCTGTCTCCATGGACAAGCAAAATATTAGACTTTTAGAGCAGAAGCCTTATAAAGTAA
GCTGGAAAGCAGACGGCACTCGTTACATGATGTTGATTGATGGCACAAATGAAGTTTTTATGATTGACAG
AGATAATTCCGTTTTTCATGTTTCAAATCTGGAATTTCCATTTCGTAAAGATCTTCGCATGCATTTATCA
AATACTCTTTTGGATGGGGAAATGATCATTGACAAAGTAAATGGACAGGCCGTCCCAAGATATTTGATCT
ATGACATAATTAAGTTCAATGCACAACCAGTTGGAGACTGTGATTTTAATATTCGTCTACAGTGTATTGA
ACGTGAAATTATAAGTCCACGACATGAAAAAATGAAGACTGGACTCATTGACAAAACACAGGAACCATTT
AGTGTCAGACCTAAACAATTTTTTGACATCAATATTTCAAGAAAGCTTCTGGAAGGAAATTTTGCCAAAG
AAGTCAGCCATGAAATGGATGGACTTATTTTTCAGCCTATTGGAAAATACAAGCCTGGTCGATGTGATGA
CATTTTGAAATGGAAACCTCCCAGTCTAAACTCTGTGGATTTTCGACTTAAGATAACAAGAATGGGAGGA
GAAGGGTTGCTTCCACAGAATGTTGGCCTTCTCTATGTTGGAGGTTATGAAAGACCCTTTGCACAAATCA
AGGTGACAAAAGAACTAAAACAGTATGACAACAAAATTATAGAATGCAAATTTGAGAACAATAGCTGGGT
CTTCATGAGACAGAGGATAGACAAAAGTTTCCCAAATGCCTACAACACAGCCATGGCTGTGTGCAATAGC
ATCTCGAACCCTGTCACCAAGGAGATGCTGTTTGAATTCATTGACAGATGTGCAGCAGCCGCCCAGGGAC
AGCCCCTGGACCCTGACACGGAGCTCATGCCGCCCCCACCGCCCAAAAGACTGCATCGGCCAACCTGATG
ACTCGAGTGTACACCACTGTGCTGGATATCTGCAGAATTCCACCACACTGGACTAGTGGATCCGAGCTCG
GTACCAAGCTTAAGTTTAAACCGCTGATCAGCCTCGACTGTGCCTTCTAGTTGCCAGCCATCTGTTGTTT
GCCCCTCCCCCGTGCCTTCCTTGACCCTGGAAGGTGCCACTCCCACTGTCCTTTCCTAATAAAATGAGGA
AATTGCATCGCATTGTCTGAGTAGGTGTCATTCTATTCTGGGGGGTGGGGTGGGGCAGGACAGCAAGGGG
GAGGATTGGGAAGACAATAGCAGGCATGCTGGGGATGCGGTGGGCTCTATGGCTTCTGAGGCGGAAAGAA
CCAGCTGGGGCTCTAGGGGGTATCCCC
[124 nt withheld, positions 3948-4071]
C
[91 nt withheld, positions 4073-4163]
A
[49 nt withheld, positions 4165-4213]
CCTTTGACGTTGGAGTCCACGTTCTTT
[37 nt withheld, positions 4241-4277]
ACCCTATCTCGGTCTATTCTTTTGATTTATAAGGGATTTTGCCGATTTCGGCCTATTGGTTAAAAAATGA
GCTGATTTAACAAAAATTTAACGCGAATTAATTCTGTGGAATGTGTGTCAGTTAGGGTGTGGAAAGTCCC
CAGGCTCCCCAGCAGGCAGAAGTATGCAAAGCATGCATCTCAATTAGTCAGCAACCAGGTGTGGAAAGTC
CCCAGGCTCCCCAGCAGGCAGAAGTATGCAAAGCATGCATCTCAATTAGTCAGCAACCATAGTCCCGCCC
CTAACTCCGCCCATCCCGCCCCTAACTCCGCCCAGTTCCGCCCATTCTCCGCCCCATGGCTGACTAATTT
TTTTTATTTATGCAGAGGCCGAGGCCGCCTCTGCCTCTGAGCTATTCCAGAAGTAGTGAGGAGGCTTTTT
TGGAGGCCTAGGCTTTTGCAAAAAGCTCCCGGGAGCTTGTATATCCATTTTCGGATCTGATCAAGAGACA
GGATGAGGATCGTTTCGCATGATTGAACAAGATGGATTGCACGCAGGTTCTCCGGCCGCTTGGGTGGAGA
GGCTATTCGGCTATGACTGGGCACAACAGACAATCGGCTGCTCTGATGCCGCCGTGTTCCGGCTGTCAGC
GCAGGGGCGCCCGGTTCTTTTTGTCAAGACCGACCTGTCCGGTGCCCTGAATGAACTGCAGGACGAGGCA
GCGCGGCTATCGTGGCTGGCCACGACGGGCGTTCCTTGCGCAGCTGTGCTCGACGTTGTCACTGAAGCGG
GAAGGGACTGGCTGCTATTGGGCGAAGTGCCGGGGCAGGATCTCCTGTCATCTCACCTTGCTCCTGCCGA
GAAAGTATCCATCATGGCTGATGCAATGCGGCGGCTGCATACGCTTGATCCGGCTACCTGCCCATTCGAC
CACCAAGCGAAACATCGCATCGAGCGAGCACGTACTCGGATGGAAGCCGGTCTTGTCGATCAGGATGATC
TGGACGAAGAGCATCAGGGGCTCGCGCCAGCCGAACTGTTCGCCAGGCTCAAGGCGCGCATGCCCGACGG
CGAGGATCTCGTCGTGACCCATGGCGATGCCTGCTTGCCGAATATCATGGTGGAAAATGGCCGCTTTTCT
GGATTCATCGACTGTGGCCGGCTGGGTGTGGCGGACCGCTATCAGGACATAGCGTTGGCTACCCGTGATA
TTGCTGAAGAGCTTGGCGGCGAATGGGCTGACCGCTTCCTCGTGCTTTACGGTATCGCCGCTCCCGATTC
GCAGCGCATCGCCTTCTATCGCCTTCTTGACGAGTTCTTCTGAGCGGGACTCTGGGGTTCGAAATGACCG
ACCAAGCGACGCCCAACCTGCCATCACGAGATTTCGATTCCACCGCCGCCTTCTATGAAAGGTTGGGCTT
CGGAATCGTTTTCCGGGACGCCGGCTGGATGATCCTCCAGCGCGGGGATCTCATGCTGGAGTTCTTCGCC
CACCCCAACTTGTTTATTGCAGCTTATAATGGTTACAAATAAAGCAATAGCATCACAAATTTCACAAATA
AAGCATTTTTTTCACTGCATTCTAGTTGTGGTTTGTCCAAACTCATCAATGTATCTTATCATGTCTGTAT
ACCGTCGACCTCTAGCTAGAGCTTGGCGTAATCATGGTCATAGCTGTTTCCTGTGTGAAATTGTTATCCG
CTCACAATTCCACACAACATACGAGCCGGAAGCATAAAGTGTAAAGCCTGGGGTGCCTAATGAGTGAGCT
AACTCACATTAATTGCGTTGCGCTCACTGCCCGCTTTCCAGTCGGGAAACCTGTCGTGCCAGCTGCATTA
ATGAATCGGCCAACGCGCGGGGAGAGGCGGTTTGCGTATTGGGCGCTCTTCCGCTTCCTCGCTCACTGAC
TCGCTGCGCTCGGTCGTTCGGCTGCGGCGAGCGGTATCAGCTCACTCAAAGGCGGTAATACGGTTATCCA
CAGAATCAGGGGATAACGCAGGAAAGAACATGTGAGCAAAAGGCCAGCAAAAGGCCAGGAACCGTAAAAA
GGCCGCGTTGCTGGCGTTTTTCCATAGGCTCCGCCCCCCTGACGAGCATCACAAAAATCGACGCTCAAGT
CAGAGGTGGCGAAACCCGACAGGACTATAAAGATACCAGGCGTTTCCCCCTGGAAGCTCCCTCGTGCGCT
CTCCTGTTCCGACCCTGCCGCTTACCGGATACCTGTCCGCCTTTCTCCCTTCGGGAAGCGTGGCGCTTTC
TCATAGCTCACGCTGTAGGTATCTCAGTTCGGTGTAGGTCGTTCGCTCCAAGCTGGGCTGTGTGCACGAA
CCCCCCGTTCAGCCCGACCGCTGCGCCTTATCCGGTAACTATCGTCTTGAGTCCAACCCGGTAAGACACG
ACTTATCGCCACTGGCAGCAGCCACTGGTAACAGGATTAGCAGAGCGAGGTATGTAGGCGGTGCTACAGA
GTTCTTGAAGTGGTGGCCTAACTACGGCTACACTAGAAGAACAGTATTTGGTATCTGCGCTCTGCTGAAG
CCAGTTACCTTCGGAAAAAGAGTTGGTAGCTCTTGATCCGGCAAACAAACCACCGCTGGTAGCGGTGGTT
TTTTTGTTTGCAAGCAGCAGATTACGCGCAGAAAAAAAGGATCTCAAGAAGATCCTTTGATCTTTTCTAC
GGGGTCTGACGCTCAGTGGAACGAAAACTCACGTTAAGGGATTTTGGTCATGAGATTATCAAAAAGGATC
TTCACCTAGATCCTTTTAAATTAAAAATGAAGTTTTAAATCAATCTAAAGTATATATGAGTAAACTTGGT
CTGACAGTTACCAATGCTTAATCAGTGAGGCACCTATCTCAGCGATCTGTCTATTTCGTTCATCCATAGT
TGCCTGACTCCCCGTCGTGTAGATAACTACGATACGGGAGGGCTTACCATCTGGCCCCAGTGCTGCAATG
ATACCGCGAGACCCACGCTCACCGGCTCCAGATTTATCAGCAATAAACCAGCCAGCCGGAAGGGCCGAGC
GCAGAAGTGGTCCTGCAACTTTATCCGCCTCCATCCAGTCTATTAATTGTTGCCGGGAAGCTAGAGTAAG
TAGTTCGCCAGTTAATAGTTTGCGCAACGTTGTTGCCATTGCTACAGGCATCGTGGTGTCACGCTCGTCG
TTTGGTATGGCTTCATTCAGCTCCGGTTCCCAACGATCAAGGCGAGTTACATGATCCCCCATGTTGTGCA
AAAAAGCGGTTAGCTCCTTCGGTCCTCCGATCGTTGTCAGAAGTAAGTTGGCCGCAGTGTTATCACTCAT
GGTTATGGCAGCACTGCATAATTCTCTTACTGTCATGCCATCCGTAAGATGCTTTTCTGTGACTGGTGAG
TACTCAACCAAGTCATTCTGAGAATAGTGTATGCGGCGACCGAGTTGCTCTTGCCCGGCGTCAATACGGG
ATAATACCGCGCCACATAGCAGAACTTTAAAAGTGCTCATCATTGGAAAACGTTCTTCGGGGCGAAAACT
CTCAAGGATCTTACCGCTGTTGAGATCCAGTTCGATGTAACCCACTCGTGCACCCAACTGATCTTCAGCA
TCTTTTACTTTCACCAGCGTTTCTGGGTGAGCAAAAACAGGAAGGCAAAATGCCGCAAAAAAGGGAATAA
GGGCGACACGGAAATGTTGAATACTCATACTCTTCCTTTTTCAATATTATTGAAGCATTTATCAGGGTTA
TTGTCTCATGAGCGGATACATATTTGAATGTATTTAGAAAAATAAACAAATAGGGGTTCCGCGCACATTT
CCCCGAAAAGTGCCACCTGACGTCGACGGATCGGGAGATCTCCCGATCCCCTATGGTGCACTCTCAGTAC
AATCTGCTCTGATGCCGCATAGTTAAGCCAGTATCTGCTCCCTGCTTGTGTGTTGGAGGTCGCTGAGTAG
TGCGCGAGCAAAATTTAAGCTACAACAAGGCAAGGCTTGACCGACAATTGCATGAAGAATCTGCTTAGGG
TTAGGCGTTTTGCGCTGCTTCG
Features (pLannotate 1.2.2; 24 found; start..end, strand, type, name):
     27..406     +  enhancer       CMV enhancer: human cytomegalovirus immediate early enhancer
    407..610     +  promoter       CMV promoter: human cytomegalovirus (CMV) immediate early promoter
    612..631     +  promoter       PLtetO-1 promoter (fragment): modified phage lambda PL promoter with tet operator sites (Lutz and Bujard, 1997)
    633..652     +  promoter       PLtetO-1 promoter (fragment): modified phage lambda PL promoter with tet operator sites (Lutz and Bujard, 1997)
    652..679     +  LTR            5' LTR (truncated) (fragment): truncated 5' long terminal repeat (LTR) from HIV-1
    695..713     +  promoter       T7 promoter: promoter for bacteriophage T7 RNA polymerase
    773..1732    +  CDS            BirA(R118G): promiscuous R118G mutant of the E. coli biotin protein ligase (Cronan, 2005) also known as BirA* or BioID
   1739..1774    +  CDS            Rev (fragment): human immunodeficiency virus 1 (HIV-1) Rev protein; rev; enhances nuclear export of unspliced and incompletely spliced viral mRNAs
   1790..3565    +  CDS            Rngtt: MCE1_MOUSE - Also known as Cap1a. Experimental evidence at protein level: Swiss-Prot protein existence level 1. Bifunctional mRNA-capping enzyme exhibiting RNA 5'- triphosphatase activity in the N-terminal part and mRNA guanylyltransferase activity in the C-terminal part. Catalyzes the first two steps of cap formation: by removing the gamma-phosphate from the 5'-triphosphate end of nascent mRNA to yield a diphosphate end, and by transferring the gmp moiety of GTP to the 5'-diphosphate terminus. From Mus musculus (Mouse).
   3678..3902    +  polyA_signal   bGH poly(A) signal: bovine growth hormone polyadenylation signal
   3906..3927    +  promoter       SV40 promoter (fragment): SV40 enhancer and early promoter
   3948..4376    +  rep_origin     f1 ori (sequence partly withheld): f1 bacteriophage origin of replication; arrow indicates direction of (+) strand synthesis
   4390..4719    +  promoter       SV40 promoter: SV40 enhancer and early promoter
   4786..5577    +  CDS            neo: KKA2_KLEPN - Also known as kan, nptII. Experimental evidence at protein level: Swiss-Prot protein existence level 1. Resistance to kanamycin, neomycin, paromomycin, ribostamycin, butirosin and gentamicin B. From Klebsiella pneumoniae.
   5601..5759    +  CDS            ble (fragment): BLE_KLEPN - Experimental evidence at protein level: Swiss-Prot protein existence level 1. Binding protein with a strong affinity to the bleomycin family of antibiotics. Binds to CL990; an antimitotic-antibiotic compound. From Klebsiella pneumoniae.
   5754..5875    +  polyA_signal   SV40 poly(A) signal: SV40 polyadenylation signal
   5948..5964    -  protein_bind   lac operator: The lac repressor binds to the lac operator to inhibit transcription in E. coli. This inhibition can be relieved by adding lactose or isopropyl-β-D-thiogalactopyranoside (IPTG). lac repressor encoded by lacI
   5972..6002    -  promoter       lac promoter: promoter for the E. coli lac operon
   6017..6038    -  protein_bind   CAP binding site: CAP binding activates transcription in the presence of cAMP. E. coli catabolite activator protein
   6051..6143    -  CDS            lacI (fragment): lac repressor; lacI; The lac repressor binds to the lac operator to inhibit transcription in E. coli. This inhibition can be relieved by adding lactose or isopropyl-β-D-thiogalactopyranoside (IPTG).
   6326..6914    -  rep_origin     ori: high-copy-number ColE1/pMB1/pBR322/pUC origin of replication
   7085..7945    -  CDS            AmpR: β-lactamase; bla; confers resistance to ampicillin, carbenicillin, and related antibiotics
   7946..8050    -  promoter       AmpR promoter: bla
   8109..8161    -  misc_feature   bom (fragment): basis of mobility region from pBR322
