[The description below was written by a language model from this plasmid's Addgene catalogue record and pLannotate feature annotations shown in this document.]
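Description:
pcDNA3.1/TO-myc-BirA*-cCE is a mammalian expression plasmid built on the pcDNA3.1 mycBioID backbone for tetracycline-inducible production of a proximity-labelling fusion of the cytoplasmic form of mouse mRNA capping enzyme. It replicates in E. coli from a high-copy ColE1/pUC-type origin under ampicillin selection (AmpR), and also carries an f1 origin. An SV40 promoter-driven neo cassette with an SV40 polyadenylation signal allows G418 selection of stable mammalian lines.

The expression unit uses the CMV enhancer and promoter, modified by insertion of Tet operator sequence just downstream of the TATA box, at a position analogous to pcDNA4/TO. The feature table picks this up as two short tet operator matches immediately after the promoter. In cells expressing Tet repressor, transcription is held off until tetracycline or an analogue is added. The open reading frame encodes an N-terminal myc tag, BirA* (the promiscuous R118G mutant of E. coli biotin ligase), a short segment from HIV-1 Rev, and mouse Rngtt, ending at a bGH polyadenylation signal. The catalogue tag field calls the Rev element a nuclear localization signal but abbreviates it NES, and the purpose line and annotation indicate it acts as a nuclear export signal. The Rngtt insert lacks residues 573–576, the KRKY nuclear localization signal, and carries a silent change at Arg 132. Together the export signal and NLS deletion restrict the enzyme to the cytoplasm. A backbone NotI site downstream of the insert was converted to BsrGI.

The construct is intended for BioID experiments, in which induced BirA*-cCE biotinylates neighbouring proteins for capture and identification of the cytoplasmic capping enzyme interactome. The sequenced record (8,289 nt) is slightly shorter than the stated total size of 8,363 bp.
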