Addgene plasmid #112713: pcDNA3.1/TO-myc-BirA*-cCE
Purpose: For tetracycline-inducible expression of myc-BirA*-NES-mCE ΔNLS ("myc-BirA*-cCE") in mammalian cells. For BioID studies.
Depositing lab: Daniel Schoenberg. Publication: RNA-binding proteins and heat-shock protein 90 are constituents of the cytoplasmic capping enzyme interactome. Trotman JB, Agana BA, Giltmier AJ, Wysocki VH, Schoenberg DR. J Biol Chem. 2018 Oct 26;293(43):16596-16607. doi: 10.1074/jbc.RA118.004973. Epub 2018 Aug 30. PubMed 30166341.
Backbone
  Vector backbone: pcDNA3.1 mycBioID
  Backbone manufacturer: Addgene plasmid #35700
  Backbone size w/o insert (bp): 6516
  Total vector size (bp): 8363
  Modifications to backbone: Tet operator (TO) sequence added downstream of TATA box for Tet repressor binding at an analogous position as in pcDNA4/TO. NotI restriction site changed to a BsrGI restriction site downstream of insert.
  Vector type: Mammalian Expression
  Selectable markers: Neomycin (select with G418)
Growth in bacteria
  Bacterial resistance: Ampicillin, 100 μg/mL
  Growth temperature: 37°C
  Growth strain: DH5alpha
  Copy number: High Copy
Gene/Insert
  Gene/Insert name: Rngtt (alt names: CE, mCE; Capping enzyme; RNA guanylyltransferase and 5'-phosphatase)
  Species: M. musculus (mouse)
  Insert size (bp): 1849
  Mutation: Silent mutation at Arg 132 (CGT to CGC), deleted amino acids 573-576 (KRKY nuclear localization signal)
  Entrez Gene: Rngtt (a.k.a. AU020997, HCE, MCE1)
  Promoter: CMV
  Tag / fusion protein: myc tag (N terminal on backbone); BirA* (BirA R118G) (N terminal on backbone); HIV Rev nuclear localization signal (NES) (N terminal on insert)
  Cloning method: Restriction Enzyme; 5′ cloning site XhoI (not destroyed); 3′ cloning site XhoI (not destroyed)
  Sequencing primers: 5′ CMV-F (CGCAAATGGGCGGTAGGCGTG); 3′ BGH-R (TAGAAGGCACAGTCGAGG)
Resource information
  A portion of this plasmid was derived from a plasmid made by: BirA* sequence included in Addgene plasmid #35700 (credit to Kyle Roux). Source of Rngtt sequence: pCR21-mCE, provided by Aaron Shatkin, Rutgers University.
Terms and licenses: Academic/Nonprofit Terms; Industry Terms: Not Available to Industry
Depositor comments: Tet operator sequence added to pcDNA3.1-myc-BirA*-cCE, originally described in Trotman et al. 2017 (10.1093/nar/gkx801) Additional internal sequencing primers: IntBirA1-F: CATTCGGAGCCAACCTGTACCTG IntBirA2-F: CGACAAGGAAATCTTCGGCATCTCC IntCE1-F: GAATGCCCCACCACTGAGAATACTG IntCE2-F: GTTAGGAGAGGTGCAGCAGAAATGTC IntCE3-F: CAAAGAAGTCAGCCATGAAATGGATGGAC
How to cite: pcDNA3.1/TO-myc-BirA*-cCE was a gift from Daniel Schoenberg (Addgene plasmid # 112713 ; http://n2t.net/addgene:112713 ; RRID:Addgene_112713)
